>Addgene plasmid #49456 | pRKO | depositor full sequence | sequence record 73667 | pRKO sequence 8020 bps
TCGCGCGTTTCGGTGATGACGGTGAAAACCTCTGACACATGCAGCTCCCGGAGACGGTCACAGCTTGTCT
GTAAGCGGATGCCGGGAGCAGACAAGCCCGTCAGGGCGCGTCAGCGGGTGTTGGCGGGTGTCGGGGCTGG
CTTAACTATGCGGCATCAGAGCAGATTGTACTGAGAGTGCACCATAAATTCCCGTTTTAAGAGCTTGGTG
AGCGCTAGGAGTCACTGCCAGGTATCGTTTGAACACGGCATTAGTCAGGGAAGTCATAACACAGTCCTTT
CCCGCAATTTTCTTTTTCTATTACTCTTGGCCTCCTCTAGTACACTCTATATTTTTTTATGCCTCGGTAA
TGATTTTCATTTTTTTTTTTCCCCTAGCGGATGACTCTTTTTTTTTCTTAGCGATTGGCATTATCACATA
ATGAATTATACATTATATAAAGTAATGTGATTTCTTCGAAGAATATACTAAAAAATGAGCAGGCAAGATA
AACGAAGGCAAAGATGACAGAGCAGAAAGCCCTAGTAAAGCGTATTACAAATGAAACCAAGATTCAGATT
GCGATCTCTTTAAAGGGTGGTCCCCTAGCGATAGAGCACTCGATCTTCCCAGAAAAAGAGGCAGAAGCAG
TAGCAGAACAGGCCACACAATCGCAAGTGATTAACGTCCACACAGGTATAGGGTTTCTGGACCATATGAT
ACATGCTCTGGCCAAGCATTCCGGCTGGTCGCTAATCGTTGAGTGCATTGGTGACTTACACATAGACGAC
CATCACACCACTGAAGACTGCGGGATTGCTCTCGGTCAAGCTTTTAAAGAGGCCCTACTGGCGCGTGGAG
TAAAAAGGTTTGGATCAGGATTTGCGCCTTTGGATGAGGCACTTTCCAGAGCGGTGGTAGATCTTTCGAA
CAGGCCGTACGCAGTTGTCGAACTTGGTTTGCAAAGGGAGAAAGTAGGAGATCTCTCTTGCGAGATGATC
CCGCATTTTCTTGAAAGCTTTGCAGAGGCTAGCAGAATTACCCTCCACGTTGATTGTCTGCGAGGCAAGA
ATGATCATCACCGTAGTGAGAGTGCGTTCAAGGCTCTTGCGGTTGCCATAAGAGAAGCCACCTCGCCCAA
TGGTACCAACGATGTTCCCTCCACCAAAGGTGTTCTTATGTAGTGACACCGATTATTTAAAGCTGCAGCA
TACGATATATATACATGTGTATATATGTATACCTATGAATGTCAGTAAGTATGTATACGAACAGTATGAT
ACTGAAGATGACAAGGTAATGCATCATTCTATACGTGTCATTCTGAACGAGGCGCGCTTTCCTTTTTTCT
TTTTGCTTTTTCTTTTTTTTTCTCTTGAACTCGACGGATCTATGCGGTGTGAAATACCGCACAGATGCGT
AAGGAGAAAATACCGCATCAGGAAATTGTAAACGTTAATATTTTGTTAAAATTCGCGTTAAATTTTTGTT
AAATCAGCTCATTTTTTAACCAATAGGCCGAAATCGGCAAAATCCCTTATAAATCAAAAGAATAGACCGA
GATAGGGT
[37 nt withheld, positions 1549-1585]
AAAGAACGTGGACTCCAACGTCAAAGG
[49 nt withheld, positions 1613-1661]
T
[91 nt withheld, positions 1663-1753]
G
[124 nt withheld, positions 1755-1878]
CGCGCCATTCGCCATTCAGGCTGCGCAACTGTTGGGAAGGGCGATCGGTGCGGGCCTCTTCGCTATTACG
CCAGCTGGCGAAAGGGGGATGTGCTGCAAGGCGATTAAGTTGGGTAACGCCAGGGTTTTCCCAGTCACGA
CGTTGTAAAACGACGGCCAGTGAGCGCGCGTAATACGACTCACTATAGGGCGAATTGGGTACCGGGCCCC
CCCTCGATCGAGGTCGACGGTATCGATAAGCTTGATATCGAATTCCTGCAGCCCGGGGGATCCGGTGATT
GATTGAGCAAGCTAGCTTTTCAATTCATCATTTTTTTTTTATTCTTTTTTTTGATTTCGGTTTCTTTGAA
ATTTTTTTGATTCGGTAATCTCCGAACAGAAGGAAGAACGAAGGAAGGAGCACAGACTTAGATTGGTATA
TATACGCATATGTAGTGTTGAAGAAACATGAAATTGCCCAGTATTCTTAACCCAACTGCACAGAACAAAA
ACCTGCAGGAAACGAAGATAAATCATGTCGAAAGCTACATATAAGGAACGTGCTGCTACTCATCCTAGTC
CTGTTGCTGCCAAGCTATTTAATATCATGCACGAAAAGCAAACAAACTTGTGTGCTTCATTGGATGTTCG
TACCACCAAGGAATTACTGGAGTTAGTTGAAGCATTAGGTCCCAAAATTTGTTTACTAAAAACACATGTG
GATATCTTGACTGATTTTTCCATGGAGGGCACAGTTAAGCCGCTAAAGGCATTATCCGCCAAGTACAATT
TTTTACTCTTCGAAGACAGAAAATTTGCTGACATTGGTAATACAGTCAAATTGCAGTACTCTGCGGGTGT
ATACAGAATAGCAGAATGGGCAGACATTACGAATGCACACGGTGTGGTGGGCCCAGGTATTGTTAGCGGT
TTGAAGCAGGCGGCAGAAGAAGTAACAAAGGAACCTAGAGGGTATGTTCTAGCGCTTGCACCATCCCATT
TAACTGTAAGAAGAATTGCACGGTCCCAATTGCTCGACAACCCTTAATATAACTTCGTATAATGTATGCT
ATACGAAGTTATTAGGTCTAGAGATCTGTTTAGCTTGCCTCGTCCCCGCCGGGTCACCCGGCCAGCGACA
TGGAGGCCCAGAATACCCTCCTTGACAGTCTTGACGTGCGCAGCTCAGGGGCATGATGTGACTGTCGCCC
GTACATTTAGCCCATACATCCCCATGTATAATCATTTGCATCCATACATTTTGATGGCCGCACGGCGCGA
AGCAAAAATTACGGCTCCTCGCTGCAGACCTGCGAGCAGGGAAACGCTCCCCTCACAGACGCGTTGAATT
GTCCCCACGCCGCGCCCCTGTAGAGAAATATAAAAGGTTAGGATTTGCCACTGAGGTTCTTCTTTCATAT
ACTTCCTTTTAAAATCTTGCTAGGATACAGTTCTCACATCACATCCGAACATAAACAACCATGGGTAAGG
AAAAGACTCACGTTTCGAGGCCGCGATTAAATTCCAACATGGATGCTGATTTATATGGGTATAAATGGGC
TCGCGATAATGTCGGGCAATCAGGTGCGACAATCTATCGATTGTATGGGAAGCCCGATGCGCCAGAGTTG
TTTCTGAAACATGGCAAAGGTAGCGTTGCCAATGATGTTACAGATGAGATGGTCAGACTAAACTGGCTGA
CGGAATTTATGCCTCTTCCGACCATCAAGCATTTTATCCGTACTCCTGATGATGCATGGTTACTCACCAC
TGCGATCCCCGGCAAAACAGCATTCCAGGTATTAGAAGAATATCCTGATTCAGGTGAAAATATTGTTGAT
GCGCTGGCAGTGTTCCTGCGCCGGTTGCATTCGATTCCTGTTTGTAATTGTCCTTTTAACAGCGATCGCG
TATTTCGTCTCGCTCAGGCGCAATCACGAATGAATAACGGTTTGGTTGATGCGAGTGATTTTGATGACGA
GCGTAATGGCTGGCCTGTTGAACAAGTCTGGAAAGAAATGCATAAGCTTTTGCCATTCTCACCGGATTCA
GTCGTCACTCATGGTGATTTCTCACTTGATAACCTTATTTTTGACGAGGGGAAATTAATAGGTTGTATTG
ATGTTGGACGAGTCGGAATCGCAGACCGATACCAGGATCTTGCCATCCTATGGAACTGCCTCGGTGAGTT
TTCTCCTTCATTACAGAAACGGCTTTTTCAAAAATATGGTATTGATAATCCTGATATGAATAAATTGCAG
TTTCATTTGATGCTCGATGAGTTTTTCTAATCAGTACTGACAATAAAAAGATTCTTGTTTTCAAGAACTT
GTCATTTGTATAGTTTTTTTATATTGTAGTTGTTCTATTTTAATCAAATGTTAGCGTGATTTATATTTTT
TTTCGCCTCGACATCATCTGCCCAGATGCGAAGTTAAGTGCGCAGAAAGTAATATCATGCGTCAATCGTA
TGTGAATGCTGGTCGCTATACTGCTGTCGATTCGATACTAACGCCGCCATCCAGTGTCGAAAACGAGCTC
TCGAGAACCCTTAATATAACTTCGTATAATGTATGCTATACGAAGTTATTAGGTGATATCAGATCCACTA
GTGGCCTATGCGTCGAGAGATTTCTCTTTTACCTTTTTTTACTATTTTTCACTCTCCCATAACCTCCTAT
ATTGACTGATCTGTAATAACCACGATATTATTGGAATAAATAGGGGCTTGAAATTTGGAAAAAAAAAAAA
ACTGAAATATTTTCGTGATAAGTGATAGTGATATTCTTCTTTTATTTGCTACTGTTACTAAGTCTCATGT
ACTAACATCGATTGCTTCATTCTTTTTGTTGCTATATTATATGTTTAGCCTTTTGATGTTAGCAGAATTG
TCATGCAAGGGCTCCCTATCTACTGGAGAATATACTAAGGGTACTGTTGACATTGCGAAGAGCGACAAAG
ATTTTGTTATCGGCTTTATTGCTCAAAGAGACATGGGTGGAAGAGATGAAGGTTACGATTGGTTGATTAT
GACACCCGGTGTGGGTTTAGATGACAAGGGAGACGCATTGGGTCAACAGTATAGAACCGTGGATGATGTG
GTCTCTACAGGATCTGACATTATTATTGTTGGAAGAGGACTATTTGCAAAGGGAAGGGATGCTAAGGTAG
AGGGTGAACGTTACAGAAAAGCAGGCTGGGAAGCATATTTGAGAAGATGCGGCCAGCAAAACTAAAAAAC
TGTATTATAAGTAAATGCATGTATACTAAACTCACAAATTAGAGCTTCAATTTAATTATATCAGTTATTA
CCCAGCTTGCTCAATCAATCACCGGATCCACTAGTTCTAGAGCGGCCGCCACCGCGGTGGAGCTCCAGCT
TTTGTTCCCTTTAGTGAGGGTTAATTGCGCGCTTGGCGTAATCATGGTCATAGCTGTTTCCTGTGTGAAA
TTGTTATCCGCTCACAATTCCACACAACATAGGAGCCGGAAGCATAAAGTGTAAAGCCTGGGGTGCCTAA
TGAGTGAGGTAACTCACATTAATTGCGTTGCGCTCACTGCCCGCTTTCCAGTCGGGAAACCTGTCGTGCC
AGCTGCATTAATGAATCGGCCAACGCGCGGGGAGAGGCGGTTTGCGTATTGGGCGCTCTTCCGCTTCCTC
GCTCACTGACTCGCTGCGCTCGGTCGTTCGGCTGCGGCGAGCGGTATCAGCTCACTCAAAGGCGGTAATA
CGGTTATCCACAGAATCAGGGGATAACGCAGGAAAGAACATGTGAGCAAAAGGCCAGCAAAAGGCCAGGA
ACCGTAAAAAGGCCGCGTTGCTGGCGTTTTTCCATAGGCTCCGCCCCCCTGACGAGCATCACAAAAATCG
ACGCTCAAGTCAGAGGTGGCGAAACCCGACAGGACTATAAAGATACCAGGCGTTTCCCCCTGGAAGCTCC
CTCGTGCGCTCTCCTGTTCCGACCCTGCCGCTTACCGGATACCTGTCCGCCTTTCTCCCTTCGGGAAGCG
TGGCGCTTTCTCATAGCTCACGCTGTAGGTATCTCAGTTCGGTGTAGGTCGTTCGCTCCAAGCTGGGCTG
TGTGCACGAACCCCCCGTTCAGCCCGACCGCTGCGCCTTATCCGGTAACTATCGTCTTGAGTCCAACCCG
GTAAGACACGACTTATCGCCACTGGCAGCAGCCACTGGTAACAGGATTAGCAGAGCGAGGTATGTAGGCG
GTGCTACAGAGTTCTTGAAGTGGTGGCCTAACTACGGCTACACTAGAAGGACAGTATTTGGTATCTGCGC
TCTGCTGAAGCCAGTTACCTTCGGAAAAAGAGTTGGTAGCTCTTGATCCGGCAAACAAACCACCGCTGGT
AGCGGTGGTTTTTTTGTTTGCAAGCAGCAGATTACGCGCAGAAAAAAAGGATCTCAAGAAGATCCTTTGA
TCTTTTCTACGGGGTCTGACGCTCAGTGGAACGAAAACTCACGTTAAGGGATTTTGGTCATGAGATTATC
AAAAAGGATCTTCACCTAGATCCTTTTAAATTAAAAATGAAGTTTTAAATCAATCTAAAGTATATATGAG
TAAACTTGGTCTGACAGTTACCAATGCTTAATCAGTGAGGCACCTATCTCAGCGATCTGTCTATTTCGTT
CATCCATAGTTGCCTGACTCCCCGTCGTGTAGATAACTACGATACGGGAGGGCTTACCATCTGGCCCCAG
TGCTGCAATGATACCGCGAGACCCACGCTCACCGGCTCCAGATTTATCAGCAATAAACCAGCCAGCCGGA
AGGGCCGAGCGCAGAAGTGGTCCTGCAACTTTATCCGCCTCCATCCAGTCTATTAATTGTTGCCGGGAAG
CTAGAGTAAGTAGTTCGCCAGTTAATAGTTTGCGCAACGTTGTTGCCATTGCTACAGGCATCGTGGTGTC
ACGCTCGTCGTTTGGTATGGCTTCATTCAGCTCCGGTTCCCAACGATCAAGGCGAGTTACATGATCCCCC
ATGTTGTGCAAAAAAGCGGTTAGCTCCTTCGGTCCTCCGATCGTTGTCAGAAGTAAGTTGGCCGCAGTGT
TATCACTCATGGTTATGGCAGCACTGCATAATTCTCTTACTGTCATGCCATCCGTAAGATGCTTTTCTGT
GACTGGTGAGTACTCAACCAAGTCATTCTGAGAATAGTGTATGCGGCGACCGAGTTGCTCTTGCCCGGCG
TCAATACGGGATAATACCGCGCCACATAGCAGAACTTTAAAAGTGCTCATCATTGGAAAACGTTCTTCGG
GGCGAAAACTCTCAAGGATCTTACCGCTGTTGAGATCCAGTTCGATGTAACCCACTCGTGCACCCAACTG
ATCTTCAGCATCTTTTACTTTCACCAGCGTTTCTGGGTGAGCAAAAACAGGAAGGCAAAATGCCGCAAAA
AAGGGAATAAGGGCGACACGGAAATGTTGAATACTCATACTCTTCCTTTTTCAATATTATTGAAGCATTT
ATCAGGGTTATTGTCTCATGAGCGGATACATATTTGAATGTATTTAGAAAAATAAACAAATAGGGGTTCC
GCGCACATTTCCCCGAAAAGTGCCACCTGGGTCCTTTTCATCACGTGCTATAAAAATAATTATAATTTAA
ATTTTTTAATATAAATATATAAATTAAAAATAGAAAGTAAAAAAAGAAATTAAAGAAAAAATAGTTTTTG
TTTTCCGAAGATGTAAAAGACTCTAGGGGGATCGCCAACAAATACTACCTTTTATCTTGCTCTTCCTGCT
CTCAGGTATTAATGCCGAATTGTTTCATCTTGTCTGTGTAGAAGACCACACACGAAAATCCTGTGATTTT
ACATTTTACTTATCGTTAATCGAATGTATATCTATTTAATCTGCTTTTCTTGTCTAATAAATATATATGT
AAAGTACGCTTTTTGTTGAAATTTTTTAAACCTTTGTTTATTTTTTTTTCTTCATTCCGTAACTCTTCTA
CCTTCTTTATTTACTTTCTAAAATCCAAATACAAAACATAAAAATAAATAAACACAGAGTAAATTCCCAA
ATTATTCCATCATTAAAAGATACGAGGCGCGTGTAAGTTACAGGCAAGCGATCCGTCCTAAGAAACCATT
ATTATCATGACATTAACCTATAAAAATAGGCGTATCACGAGGCCCTTTCGTC
Features (pLannotate 1.2.2; 25 found; start..end, strand, type, name):
    137..186     +  misc_feature   bom (fragment): basis of mobility region from pBR322
    187..267     -  CDS            MRM1 (fragment): MRM1_YEAST - Also known as PET56 From Saccharomyces cerevisiae (strain ATCC 204508 / S288c) (Baker's yeast).
    317..503     +  promoter       HIS3 promoter: S. cerevisiae HIS3
    504..1163    +  CDS            HIS3: imidazoleglycerol-phosphate dehydratase, required for histidine biosynthesis; S. cerevisiae HIS3; yeast auxotrophic marker
   1371..1422    +  misc_feature   bom (fragment): basis of mobility region from pBR322
   1423..1878    -  rep_origin     f1 ori (sequence partly withheld): f1 bacteriophage origin of replication; arrow indicates direction of (+) strand synthesis
   1886..2041    -  CDS            lacZα (fragment): LacZα fragment of β-galactosidase; lacZ fragment
   2049..2067    +  promoter       T7 promoter: promoter for bacteriophage T7 RNA polymerase
   2177..2392    +  promoter       URA3 promoter: S. cerevisiae URA3
   2393..2829    +  CDS            URA3 (fragment): orotidine-5'-phosphate decarboxylase, required for uracil biosynthesis; S. cerevisiae URA3; yeast auxotrophic marker, counterselectable with 5-fluoroorotic acid (5-FOA)
   2907..2940    -  protein_bind   loxP: Cre-mediated recombination occurs in the 8-bp core sequence (GCATACAT). Cre recombinase
   2995..4351    +  gene           kanMX: yeast selectable marker conferring kanamycin resistance (Wach et al., 1994)
   4414..4447    -  protein_bind   loxP: Cre-mediated recombination occurs in the 8-bp core sequence (GCATACAT). Cre recombinase
   4726..5093    +  CDS            URA3 (fragment): orotidine-5'-phosphate decarboxylase, required for uracil biosynthesis; S. cerevisiae URA3; yeast auxotrophic marker, counterselectable with 5-fluoroorotic acid (5-FOA)
   5192..5233    -  misc_feature   MCS (fragment): pBluescript multiple cloning site
   5246..5264    -  promoter       T3 promoter: promoter for bacteriophage T3 RNA polymerase
   5309..5325    -  protein_bind   lac operator: The lac repressor binds to the lac operator to inhibit transcription in E. coli. This inhibition can be relieved by adding lactose or isopropyl-β-D-thiogalactopyranoside (IPTG). lac repressor encoded by lacI
   5333..5363    -  promoter       lac promoter: promoter for the E. coli lac operon
   5378..5399    -  protein_bind   CAP binding site: CAP binding activates transcription in the presence of cAMP. E. coli catabolite activator protein
   5412..5504    -  CDS            lacI (fragment): lac repressor; lacI; The lac repressor binds to the lac operator to inhibit transcription in E. coli. This inhibition can be relieved by adding lactose or isopropyl-β-D-thiogalactopyranoside (IPTG).
   5687..6275    -  rep_origin     ori: high-copy-number ColE1/pMB1/pBR322/pUC origin of replication
   6446..7306    -  CDS            AmpR: β-lactamase; bla; confers resistance to ampicillin, carbenicillin, and related antibiotics
   7307..7411    -  promoter       AmpR promoter: bla
   7448..7951    +  misc_feature   CEN/ARS: S. cerevisiae CEN6 centromere fused to an autonomously replicating sequence
   8020..35      +  CDS            rop (fragment) (across the origin): Rop protein, which maintains plasmids at low copy number; rop
