[The description below was written by a language model from this plasmid's Addgene catalogue record and pLannotate feature annotations shown in this document.]
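Description:
pRKO is an approximately 8 kb E. coli–yeast shuttle plasmid built on the pRX1 backbone and serves mainly as a PCR template rather than an expression vector. In bacteria it replicates from a high-copy ColE1/pUC-type origin and is selected with ampicillin (AmpR). An f1 origin and pBluescript-derived elements (lacZα fragment, lac promoter/operator, T7 and T3 promoters, partial MCS) are also present. For yeast, the feature table shows a CEN/ARS element, which supports stable low-copy maintenance, and a HIS3 gene with its own promoter as the auxotrophic marker.

The payload is a loxP-kanMX-loxP cassette that, according to the catalogue entry, was inserted at an XhoI site (destroyed during cloning) within the ACT1 intron. The annotation does not label the intron itself. It does show the URA3 promoter followed by two URA3 coding fragments that flank the floxed kanMX gene, with unannotated sequence between them. This is consistent with an intron-interrupted URA3 gene carrying the cassette, though the record does not say so explicitly. No separate promoter is listed for the insert, because kanMX is a self-contained yeast marker module conferring G418 (kanamycin-family) resistance. The two loxP sites lie in the same orientation, so Cre recombinase would excise the marker and leave a single loxP site behind.

The stated purpose is to amplify the intron/kanMX module by PCR, presumably with primers carrying homology to a chosen locus, and integrate it into the yeast genome in one step. The large marker within the intron disrupts the target gene. Given the associated work on controlling yeast gene expression by inducible site-specific recombination, Cre-mediated removal of kanMX is presumably meant to leave a spliceable intron and restore expression.
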