Addgene plasmid #49456: pRKO
Purpose: loxP-kanMX-loxP cassette inserted into the ACT1 intron for PCR amplification of the intron/kanMX module for one-step homology-driven genomic disruptions
Depositing lab: Marc Gartenberg. Depositing organization: Rutgers, The State University of New Jersey. Publication: Controlling gene expression in yeast by inducible site-specific recombination. Cheng TH, Chang CR, Joy P, Yablok S, Gartenberg MR. Nucleic Acids Res. 2000 Dec 15;28(24):E108. 10.1093/nar/28.24.e108 PubMed 11121495.
Backbone
  Vector backbone: pRX1
  Backbone manufacturer: Yu X. and Gabriel,A. (1999)
  Total vector size (bp): 8000
  Vector type: Bacterial Expression, Cre/Lox
  Selectable markers: HIS3
Growth in bacteria
  Bacterial resistance: Ampicillin, 100 μg/mL
  Growth temperature: 37°C
  Growth strain: DH5alpha
  Copy number: Unknown
Gene/Insert
  Gene/Insert name: loxP-kanMX-loxP cassette
  Species: Synthetic
  Promoter: none
  Cloning method: Restriction Enzyme; 5′ cloning site XhoI (destroyed during cloning); 3′ cloning site XhoI (destroyed during cloning)
  Sequencing primers: 5′ M13_forward20_primer; 3′ M13_Reverse_primer
Terms and licenses: Academic/Nonprofit Terms; Industry Terms: Not Available to Industry
How to cite: pRKO was a gift from Marc Gartenberg (Addgene plasmid # 49456 ; http://n2t.net/addgene:49456 ; RRID:Addgene_49456)
