>Addgene plasmid #49456 | pRKO | addgene partial sequence | sequence record 75193 | JM-MCSrev
TTATACGAAGTTATATTAAGGGTTCTCGAGAGCTCGTTTTCGACACTGGATGGCGGCGTTAGTATCGAAT
CGACAGCAGTATAGCGACCAGCATTCACATACGATTGACGCATGATATTACTTTCTGCGCACTTAACTTC
GCATCTGGGCAGATGATGTCGAGGCGAAAAAAAATATAAATCACGCTAACATTTGATTAAAATAGAACAA
CTACAATATAAAAAAACTATACAAATGACAAGTTCTTGAAAACAAGAATCTTTTTATTGTCAGTACTGAT
TAGAAAAACTCATCGAGCATCAAATGAAACTGCAATTTATTCATATCAGGATTATCAATACCATATTTTT
GAAAAAGCCGTTTCTGTAATGAAGGAGAAAACTCACCGAGGCAGTTCCATAGGATGGCAAGATCCTGGTA
TCGGTCTGCGATTCCGACTCGTCCAACATCAATACAACCTATTAATTTCCCCTCGTCAAAAATAAGGTTA
TCAAGTGAGAAATCACCATGAGTGACGACTGAATCCGGTGAGAATGGCAAAAGCTTATGCATTTCTTTCC
AGACTTGTTCAACAGGCCAGCCATTACGCTCGTCATCAAAATCACTCGCATCAACCAAACCGTTATTCAT
TCGTGATTGCGCCTGAGCGAGACGAAATACGCGATCGCTGTTAAAAGGACAATTACAAACAGGAATCGAA
TGCAACCGGCGCAGGAACACTGCCAGCGCATCAACAATATTTTCACCTGAATCAGGATATTCTTCTAATA
CCTGGAA
