>Addgene plasmid #49456 | pRKO | addgene partial sequence | sequence record 75194 | JM-MCSrev 5'-CATAGGCCACTAGTGGATCT-3'
GCATACATTATACGAAGTTATATTAAGGGTTCTCGAGAGCTCGTTTTCGACACTGGATGGCGGCGTTAGT
ATCGAATCGACAGCAGTATAGCGACCAGCATTCACATACGATTGACGCATGATATTACTTTCTGCGCACT
TAACTTCGCATCTGGGCAGATGATGTCGAGGCGAAAAAAAATATAAATCACGCTAACATTTGATTAAAAT
AGAACAACTACAATATAAAAAAACTATACAAATGACAAGTTCTTGAAAACAAGAATCTTTTTATTGTCAG
TACTGATTAGAAAAACTCATCGAGCATCAAATGAAACTGCAATTTATTCATATCAGGATTATCAATACCA
TATTTTTGAAAAAGCCGTTTCTGTAATGAAGGAGAAAACTCACCGAGGCAGTTCCATAGGATGGCAAGAT
CCTGGTATCGGTCTGCGATTCCGACTCGTCCAACATCAATACAACCTATTAATTTCCCCTCGTCAAAAAT
AAGGTTATCAAGTGAGAAATCACCATGAGTGACGACTGAATCCGGTGAGAATGGCAAAAGCTTATGCATT
TCTTTCCAGACTTGTTCAACAGGCCAGCCATTACGCTCGTCATCAAAATCACTCGCATCAACCAAACCGT
TATTCATTCGTGATTGCGCCTGAGCGAGACGAAATACGCGATCGCTGTTAAAAGGACAATTACAAACAGG
AATCGAATGCAACCGGCGCAGGAACACTGCCAGCGCATCAACAATATTTTCACCTGAATCAGGATATTCT
TCTAATACCTGGAA
