>Addgene plasmid #49456 | pRKO | addgene partial sequence | sequence record 75195 | pRSII-F1 5'-CGGCATCAGAGCAGATTGTAC-3'
AGCTTGGTGAGCGCTAGGAGTCACTGCCAGGTATCGTTTGAACACGGCATTAGTCAGGGAAGTCATAACA
CAGTCCTTTCCCGCAATTTTCTTTTTCTATTACTCTTGGCCTCCTCTAGTACACTCTATATTTTTTTATG
CCTCGGTAATGATTTTCATTTTTTTTTTTCCACCTAGCGGATGACTCTTTTTTTTTCTTAGCGATTGGCA
TTATCACATAATGAATTATACATTATATAAAGTAATGTGATTTCTTCGAAGAATATACTAAAAAATGAGC
AGGCAAGATAAACGAAGGCAAAGATGACAGAGCAGAAAGCCCTAGTAAAGCGTATTACAAATGAAACCAA
GATTCAGATTGCGATCTCTTTAAAGGGTGGTCCCCTAGCGATAGAGCACTCGATCTTCCCAGAAAAAGAG
GCAGAAGCAGTAGCAGAACAGGCCACACAATCGCAAGTGATTAACGTCCACACAGGTATAGGGTTTCTGG
ACCATATGATACATGCTCTGGCCAAGCATTCCGGCTGGTCGCTAATCGTTGAGTGCATTGGTGACTTACA
CATAGACGACCATCACACCACTGAAGACTGCGGGATTGCTCTCGGTCAAGCTTTTAAAGAGGCCCTAGGG
GCCGTGCGTGGAGTAAAAAGGTTTGGATCAGGATTTGCGCCTTTGGATGAGGCACTTTCCAGAGCGGTGG
TAGATCTTTCGAACAGGCCGTACGCAGTTGTCGAACTTGGTTTGCAAAGGGAGAAAGTAGGAGATCTCTC
TTGCGAGATG
