>Addgene plasmid #49456 | pRKO | addgene partial sequence | sequence record 75196 | pGEX3
GGGCCTCGTGATACGCCTATTTTTATAGGTTAATGTCATGATAATAATGGTTTCTTAGGGTCCTTTTCAT
CACGTGCTATAAAAATAATTATAATTTAAATTTTTTAATATAAATATATAAATTAAAAATAGAAAGTAAA
AAAAGAAATTAAAGAAAAAATAGTTTTTGTTTTCCGAAGATGTAAAAGACTCTAGGGGGATCGCCAACAA
ATACTACCTTTTATCTTGCTCTTCCTGCTCTCAGGTATTAATGCCGAATTGTTTCATCTTGTCTGTGTAG
AAGACCACACACGAAAATCCTGTGATTTTACATTTTACTTATCGTTAATCGAATGTATATCTATTTAATC
TGCTTTTCTTGTCTAATAAATATATATGTAAAGTACGCTTTTTGTTGAAATTTTTTAAACCTTTGTTTAT
TTTTTTTTCTTCATTCCGTAACTCTTCTACCTTCTTTATTTACTTTCTAAAATCCAAATACAAAACATAA
AAATAAATAAACACAGAGTAAATTCCCAAATTATTCCATCATTAAAAGATACGAGGCGCGTGTAAGTTAC
AGGCAAGCGATCCGTCAGGTGGCACTTTTCGGGGAAATGTGCGCGGAACCCCTATTTGTTTATTTTTCTA
AATACATTCAAATATGTATCCGCTCATGAGACAATAACCCTGATAAATGCTTCAATAATATTGAAAAAGG
AAGAGTATGAGTATTCAACATTTCCGTGTCGCCCTTATTCCCTTTTTTGCGGCATTTTGCCTTCCTGTTT
TTGCTCACCCAGAA
