>Addgene plasmid #49456 | pRKO | addgene partial sequence | sequence record 75197 | M13_pUC_rev
TTAACCCTCACTAAAGGGAACAAAAGCTGGAGCTCCACCGCGGTGGCGGCCGCTCTAGAACTAGTGGATC
CGGTGATTGATTGAGCAAGCTGGGTAATAACTGATATAATTAAATTGAAGCTCTAATTTGTGAGTTTAGT
ATACATGCATTTACTTATAATACAGTTTTTTAGTTTTGCTGGCCGCATCTTCTCAAATATGCTTCCCAGC
CTGCTTTTCTGTAACGTTCACCCTCTACCTTAGCATCCCTTCCCTTTGCAAATAGTCCTCTTCCAACAAT
AATAATGTCAGATCCTGTAGAGACCACATCATCCACGGTTCTATACTGTTGACCCAATGCGTCTCCCTTG
TCATCTAAACCCACACCGGGTGTCATAATCAACCAATCGTAACCTTCATCTCTTCCACCCATGTCTCTTT
GAGCAATAAAGCCGATAACAAAATCTTTGTCGCTCTTCGCAATGTCAACAGTACCCTTAGTATATTCTCC
AGTAGATAGGGAGCCCTTGCATGACAATTCTGCTAACATCAAAAGGCTAAACATATAATATAGCAACAAA
AAGAATGAAGCAATCGATGTTAGTACATGAGACTTAGTAACAGTAGCAAATAAAAGAAGAATATCACTAT
CACTTATCACGAAAATATTTCAGTTTTTTTTTTTTT
